>Addgene plasmid #173398 | RVD-TC7 | addgene full sequence | sequence record 361436 | Addgene NGS Result
GGGAAGAACAGTATGTCGAGCTATTTTTTGACTTACTGGGGATCAAGCCTGATTGGGAGAAAATAAAATA
TCCCCTATAGTGAGTCGTATTACATGGTCATAGCTGTTTCCTGGCAGCTCTGGCCCGTGTCTCAAAATCT
CTGATGTTACATTGCACAAGATAAAAATATATCATCATGCCTCCTCTAGACCAAAGCGGTCTCGAGCCAG
TAATGGGGGTGGCAAACAGGCTCTTGAGACTGTTCAGCGCCTTCTACCAGTTCTCTGTCAAGCCCACGGC
CTGACGCCCGAGCAAGTTGTAGCGATTGCTAGTCATGACGGTGGCAAACAGGCTCTTGAAACCGTCCAAC
GCCTTCTACCAGTTCTCTGTCAAGCCCACGGACTAACCCCAGCGCAAGTTGTAGCGATTGCAAGTTGAGA
CCATATCTGGTCGAGCCACCCATGACCAAAATCCCTTAACGTGAGTTACGCGTCGTTCCACTGAGCGTCA
GACCCCGTAGAAAAGATCAAAGGATCTTCTTGAGATCCTTTTTTTCTGCGCGTAATCTGCTGCTTGCAAA
CAAAAAAACCACCGCTACCAGCGGTGGTTTGTTTGCCGGATCAAGAGCTACCAACTCTTTTTCCGAAGGT
AACTGGCTTCAGCAGAGCGCAGATACCAAATACTGTTCTTCTAGTGTAGCCGTAGTTAGGCCACCACTTC
AAGAACTCTGTAGCACCGCCTACATACCTCGCTCTGCTAATCCTGTTACCAGTGGCTGCTGCCAGTGGCG
ATAAGTCGTGTCTTACCGGGTTGGACTCAAGACGATAGTTACCGGATAAGGCGCAGCGGTCGGGCTGAAC
GGGGGGTTCGTGCACACAGCCCAGCTTGGAGCGAACGACCTACACCGAACTGAGATACCTACAGCGTGAG
CTATGAGAAAGCGCCACGCTTCCCGAAGGGAGAAAGGCGGACAGGTATCCGGTAAGCGGCAGGGTCGGAA
CAGGAGAGCGCACGAGGGAGCTTCCAGGGGGAAACGCCTGGTATCTTTATAGTCCTGTCGGGTTTCGCCA
CCTCTGACTTGAGCGTCGATTTTTGTGATGCTCGTCAGGGGGGCGGAGCCTATGGAAAAACGCCAGCAAC
GCGGCCTTTTTACGGTTCCTGGCCTTTTGCTGGCCTTTTGCTCACATGTTCTTTCCTGCGTTATCCACAG
AATCAGGGGATAACGCAGGAAAGAACATGAATTAATTCTCATGTTTGACAGCTTATCATCGATTAGCTTT
AATGCGGTAGTTTATCACAGTTAAATTGCTAACGCAGTCAGGCACCGTGTATGAAATCTAACAATGCGCT
CATCGTCATCCTCGGCACCGTCACCCTGGATGCTGTAGGCATAGGCTTGGTTATGCCGGTACTGCCGGGC
CTCTTGCGGGATATCGTCCATTCCGACAGCATCGCCAGTCACTATGGCGTGCTGCTAGCGCTATATGCGT
TGATGCAATTTCTATGCGCACCCGTTCTCGGAGCACTGTCCGACCGCTTTGGCCGCCGCCCAGTCCTGCT
CGCTTCGCTACTTGGAGCCACTATCGACTACGCGATCATGGCGACCACACCCGTCCTGTGGATTCTCTAC
GCCGGACGCATCGTGGCCGGCATCACCGGCGCCACAGGTGCGGTTGCTGGCGCCTATATCGCCGACATCA
CCGATGGGGAAGATCGGGCTCGCCACTTCGGGCTCATGAGCGCTTGTTTCGGCGTGGGTATGGTGGCAGG
CCCCGTGGCCGGGGGACTGTTGGGCGCCATCTCCTTACATGCACCATTCCTTGCGGCGGCGGTGCTCAAC
GGCCTCAACCTACTACTGGGCTGCTTCCTAATGCAGGAGTCGCATAAGGGAGAGCGCCGACCCATGCCCT
TGAGAGCCTTCAACCCAGTCAGCTCCTTCCGGTGGGCGCGGGGCATGACTATCGTCGCCGCACTTATGAC
TGTCTTCTTTATCATGCAACTCGTAGGACAGGTGCCGGCAGCGCTCTGGGTCATTTTCGGCGAGGACCGC
TTTCGCTGGAGCGCGACGATGATCGGCCTGTCGCTTGCGGTATTCGGAATCTTGCACGCCCTCGCTCAAG
CCTTCGTCACTGGTCCCGCCACCAAACGTTTCGGCGAGAAGCAGGCCATTATCGCCGGCATGGCGGCCGA
CGCGCTGGGCTACGTCTTGCTGGCGTTCGCGACGCGAGGCTGGATGGCCTTCCCCATTATGATTCTTCTC
GCTTCCGGCGGCATCGGGATGCCCGCGTTGCAGGCCATGCTGTCCAGGCAGGTAGATGACGACCATCAGG
GACAGCTTCAAGGATCGCTCGCGGCTCTTACCAGCCTAACTTCGATCATTGGACCGCTGATCGTCACGGC
GATTTATGCCGCCTCGGCGAGCACATGGAACGGGTTGGCATGGATTGTAGGCGCCGCCCTATACCTTGTC
TGCCTCCCCGCGTTGCGTCGCGGTGCATGGAGCCGGGCCACCTCGACCTGAATGGAAGCCGGCGGCACCT
CGCTAACGGATTCACCACTCCAAGAATTGGAGCCAATCAATTCTTGCGGAGAACTGTGAATGCGCAAACC
AACCCTTGATCG
Features (pLannotate 1.2.2; 6 found; start..end, strand, type, name):
     74..92      -  promoter       T7 promoter: promoter for bacteriophage T7 RNA polymerase
    520..1108    +  rep_origin     ori: high-copy-number ColE1/pMB1/pBR322/pUC origin of replication
   1180..1219    -  rep_origin     RSF ori (fragment): Plasmids containing the RSF 1030 origin of replication can be propagated in E. coli cells that contain additional plasmids with compatible origins.
   1235..1263    +  promoter       tet promoter: E. coli promoter for tetracycline efflux protein gene
   1311..2501    +  CDS            TcR: tetracycline efflux protein; tet; confers resistance to tetracycline
   2599..71      +  CDS            KanR (fragment) (across the origin): aminoglycoside phosphotransferase; aphA-3; confers resistance to kanamycin
