[The description below was written by a language model from this plasmid's Addgene catalogue record and pLannotate feature annotations shown in this document.]
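Description:
RVD-TC7 is a small (about 2.6 kb) bacterial cloning plasmid that serves as one module in a library for one-step assembly of custom repeat-variable diresidue (RVD) arrays, the DNA-recognition repeats of TALE proteins. Its backbone is a tetracycline-resistant T vector, and the depositor notes that the RVD fragment was inserted at the TA cloning site. The plasmid is maintained in E. coli at high copy through a ColE1/pUC-type origin and selected through the TcR tetracycline efflux gene driven by its native tet promoter. The automated annotation also picks up a T7 promoter, a very short fragment resembling the RSF origin and a small kanamycin-resistance fragment spanning the sequence origin. These are short partial matches, probably backbone remnants rather than functional elements. The vector type is recorded as unspecified, and no eukaryotic expression elements are annotated.

The payload is a synthetic dimer of two TALE repeats carrying the RVDs NG and HD, designated for position 7 of the assembly scheme. By the standard TALE code, NG recognises thymine and HD recognises cytosine, matching the "TC" in the plasmid name. The insert itself is not picked out in the feature table, and the record does not state the flanking cloning sites or the enzymes used to release the module. In use, this plasmid would be combined with sibling modules for other positions and dinucleotide specificities to build a full array for a chosen target sequence. That array is then placed in a TALE-based effector, notably DdCBE, the DddA-derived cytosine base editor. The associated work used DdCBE to edit mitochondrial DNA and model mitochondrial disease in zebrafish.
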