Addgene plasmid #173398: RVD-TC7
Purpose: One-step assembly of custom RVD arrays to construct DdCBE, TALE, etc.
Depositing lab: Bin Shen. Depositing organization: Nanjing Medical University. Publication: Precision modeling of mitochondrial diseases in zebrafish via DdCBE-mediated mtDNA base editing. Guo J, Zhang X, Chen X, Sun H, Dai Y, Wang J, Qian X, Tan L, Lou X, Shen B. Cell Discov. 2021 Sep 3;7(1):78. doi: 10.1038/s41421-021-00307-9. PubMed 34480028.
Backbone
  Vector backbone: TetR T vector
  Vector type: Unspecified
Growth in bacteria
  Bacterial resistance: Tetracycline, 10 μg/mL
  Growth temperature: 37°C
  Growth strain: DH5alpha
  Copy number: High Copy
Gene/Insert
  Gene/Insert name: NG-HD dimer RVD at Position7
  Species: Synthetic
  Mutation: no
  Cloning method: Restriction Enzyme; 5′ cloning site Unknown (unknown if destroyed)
Terms and licenses: Academic/Nonprofit Terms; Industry Terms: Not Available to Industry
Depositor comments: RVD is inserted into TA site of TetR T vector
How to cite: RVD-TC7 was a gift from Bin Shen (Addgene plasmid # 173398 ; http://n2t.net/addgene:173398 ; RRID:Addgene_173398)
