>Addgene plasmid #173398 | RVD-TC7 | depositor partial sequence | sequence record 336353 | RVD flanked by two Bsa I sites
GGTCTCGAGCCAGTAATGGGGGTGGCAAACAGGCTCTTGAGACTGTTCAGCGCCTTCTACCAGTTCTCTG
TCAAGCCCACGGCCTGACGCCCGAGCAAGTTGTAGCGATTGCTAGTCATGACGGTGGCAAACAGGCTCTT
GAAACCGTCCAACGCCTTCTACCAGTTCTCTGTCAAGCCCACGGACTAACCCCAGCGCAAGTTGTAGCGA
TTGCAAGTTGAGACC
